>Addgene plasmid #67128 | pCellFree_G03 POLD1 | addgene partial sequence | sequence record 120601 | T7term 5'-GCTAGTTATTGCTCAGCGG-3'
GGTACCACGCGTACCCAACACACGGACACATGCACGAACACGCATGCAGAGAGATCATACATCATCTATA
GAGAAGTACACGTAAAAGTAAGACTCGTCGTCTGCCAGCTACAACCGAGAAGGCGACGTGAAAGGAACAA
GAAAGGAGGAGGAGGGCGGCCGCTTACACCACTTTGTACAAGAAAGTTGGGCACCAGGCTCAGGTCCAGG
GGGTCCGAAGCGCCGCAGGAGCTGCTCCTGGTCTTCCAGGTCCTTCCGCACCTTCTTGCGCATGTAGAAG
ATGGGGCAGTCCCGGCTGGTGCAGATGACGTCCTCGTGCAGGCTGCCCTGGCAGCGCTGGCACTGCGTCC
AGAGGCGCGAGAAGCGCTCCTCCAGGGCATTCAGATGGGATACCTCCTTCTGATACAGCTCAGACTCCCG
GGGCTGGCAGAACTCACACACGGCTCCCTGGTGGCTGAGCACTGTGCGGCAGCCAATGCAGCAGTTGCGG
CGTTTGGCGAAGGCCAGGAGGCCGCCCACCTTGCCCGTGAGCACCGTCTTGCAGCGCGTGTGGTCCCCCC
GCAGTAGCACAGCCTCGGCACGGCCCTCGCCCAGGATGGGCTCGAAGATGCGCAGGAGGGGCTTGGCCAG
CTGCTGCTCCAGGTAGTACTGCGTGTCAATGGGCAGGCTGTGCTCCAGCACGAACAGCGGGTCCTCCGAC
TTCATGTAGGCGGCCACACCCTTGGCGGCACTGATGATCACGTAGGGGACGCGGTCGCCCAGGCTGGGCG
CACTCCCGGGGTCCCGCTTCCTCATCCTCTCGGCCAGCTCCACGTGGGCCTGCTTGCCGGCATAGTCGGA
GGCCGCGCGGGTCAGCTCCTTGGTGATGACCAGCTGGGAGATATCGATGCGGTTGCACAG
