>Addgene plasmid #67128 | pCellFree_G03 POLD1 | addgene partial sequence | sequence record 120602 | EGFP-N 5'-CGTCGCCGTCCAGCTCGACCAG-3'
GAAGCTCTCGCCCTTGCTTGTGCCGTGGTGATGGTGGTGATGGTGGTGACCAGAGGTGCCCATGGTTTCA
CTTACGTGTTTAATGTCTTTACAGACTTTATACATTACTGTCATGGTTAAATAAAATAAAATAAAATAAA
ATAAAATAAAATAAAATAAAATAAAATAAAATAAAATAAACTTAAGATGTCCCTATAGTGAGTCGTATTA
GACGTCAGGTGGCACTTTTCGGGGAAATGTGCGCGGAACCCCTATTTGTTTATTTTTCTAAATACATTCA
AATATGTATCCGCTCATGAGACAATAACCCTGATAAATGCTTCAATAATATTGAAAAAGGAAGAGTATGA
GTATTCAACATTTCCGTGTCGCCCTTATTCCCTTTTTTGCGGCATTTTGCCTTCCTGTTTTTGCTCACCC
AGAAACGCTGGTGAAAGTAAAAGATGCTGAAGATCAGTTGGGTGCACGAGTGGGTTACATCGAACTGGAT
CTCAACAGCGGTAAGATCCTTGAGAGTTTTCGCCCCGAAGAACGTTTTCCAATGATGAGCACTTTTAAAG
TTCTGCTATGTGGCGCGGTATTATCCCGTATTGACGCCGGGCAAGAGCAACTCGGTCGCCGCATACACTA
TTCTCAGAATGACTTGGTTGAGTACTCACCAGTCACAGAAAAGCATCTTACGGATGGCATGACAGTAAGA
GAATTATGCAGTGCTGCCATAACCATGAGTGATAACACTGCGGCCAACTTACTTCTGACAACGATCGGAG
GACCGAAGGAGCTAACCGCTTTTTTGCACAACATGGGGGATCATGTAACTCGCCTTGATCGTTGGGAACC
GGAGCTGAATGAAGCCATACCAAACGACGAGCGTGACACCACGATGCCTGTAGCAATGGCAACAACGTTG
CGCAAACTAT
