[The description below was written by a language model from this plasmid's Addgene catalogue record.]
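Description:
pCellFree_G03 POLD1 is a cell-free expression plasmid built on the pCellFree_G03 backbone and carrying the human POLD1 open reading frame, which encodes the catalytic subunit of DNA polymerase delta. The plasmid is maintained in E. coli as a high-copy construct under ampicillin selection. The record does not name the origin of replication, and no feature table is available to confirm other backbone elements.

Expression is driven by a T7 promoter, so transcription depends on T7 RNA polymerase, supplied in coupled in vitro transcription–translation reactions rather than in living cells. The POLD1 coding sequence was introduced by Gateway recombination, which places it in frame behind two backbone-encoded N-terminal tags: a His tag and EGFP. The His tag allows affinity capture or detection of the product. The EGFP fusion gives a fluorescent readout that can be used to follow the yield and integrity of the translated protein directly in the reaction mixture. The listed 3′ sequencing primer suggests a T7 terminator region downstream of the insert, although this is not stated as a feature. Any translation-enhancing leader sequences in the backbone are likewise not described in the record.

The stated purpose is to serve as a standard for cell-free expression benchmarking. It was deposited with a study comparing the performance of four cell-free protein expression systems, where POLD1 presumably served as one of the test proteins expressed as a tagged fluorescent fusion.
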