Addgene plasmid #67128: pCellFree_G03 POLD1
Purpose: Standard for cell-free expression benchmarking.
Depositing lab: Kirill Alexandrov. Depositing organization: University of Queensland. Publication: Performance benchmarking of four cell-free protein expression systems. Gagoski D, Polinkovsky ME, Mureev S, Kunert A, Johnston W, Gambin Y, Alexandrov K. Biotechnol Bioeng. 2015 Aug 24. doi: 10.1002/bit.25814. PubMed 26301602.
Backbone
  Vector backbone: pCellFree_G03
  Vector type: Cell-free expression
Growth in bacteria
  Bacterial resistance: Ampicillin, 100 μg/mL
  Growth temperature: 37°C
  Growth strain: DH5alpha
  Copy number: High Copy
Gene/Insert
  Gene/Insert name: POLD1 (alt name: DNA polymerase delta catalytic subunit)
  Species: H. sapiens (human)
  Entrez Gene: POLD1 (a.k.a. CDC2, CRCS10, MDPL, POLD)
  Promoter: T7
  Tag / fusion protein: His (N terminal on backbone); EGFP (N terminal on backbone)
  Cloning method: Gateway Cloning
  Sequencing primers: 5′ EGFP-C; 3′ T7 terminal
Terms and licenses: Academic/Nonprofit Terms; Industry Terms: Not Available to Industry
How to cite: pCellFree_G03 POLD1 was a gift from Kirill Alexandrov (Addgene plasmid # 67128 ; http://n2t.net/addgene:67128 ; RRID:Addgene_67128)
